>Addgene plasmid #230309 | AiP13494 - pAAV-AiE0985h-minBG-SYFP2-P2A-3XFLAG-10aa-H2B-WPRE3-BGHpA (Alias: CN3494) | addgene full sequence | sequence record 470703 | Addgene NGS Result
CGCTCGCTCACTGAGGCCGGGCGACCAAAGGTCGCCCGACGCCCGGGCGGCCTCAGTGAGCGAGCGAGCG
CGCAGCTGCCTGCAGGACATGTGAGCAAAAGGCCAGCAAAAGGCCAGGAACCGTAAAAAGGCCGCGTTGC
TGGCGTTTTTCCATAGGCTCCGCCCCCCTGACGAGCATCACAAAAATCGACGCTCAAGTCAGAGGTGGCG
AAACCCGACAGGACTATAAAGATACCAGGCGTTTCCCCCTGGAAGCTCCCTCGTGCGCTCTCCTGTTCCG
ACCCTGCCGCTTACCGGATACCTGTCCGCCTTTCTCCCTTCGGGAAGCGTGGCGCTTTCTCATAGCTCAC
GCTGTAGGTATCTCAGTTCGGTGTAGGTCGTTCGCTCCAAGCTGGGCTGTGTGCACGAACCCCCCGTTCA
GCCCGACCGCTGCGCCTTATCCGGTAACTATCGTCTTGAGTCCAACCCGGTAAGACACGACTTATCGCCA
CTGGCAGCAGCCACTGGTAACAGGATTAGCAGAGCGAGGTATGTAGGCGGTGCTACAGAGTTCTTGAAGT
GGTGGCCTAACTACGGCTACACTAGAAGAACAGTATTTGGTATCTGCGCTCTGCTGAAGCCAGTTACCTT
CGGAAAAAGAGTTGGTAGCTCTTGATCCGGCAAACAAACCACCGCTGGTAGCGGTGGTTTTTTTGTTTGC
AAGCAGCAGATTACGCGCAGAAAAAAAGGATCTCAAGAAGATCCTTTGATCTTTTCTACGGGGTCTGACG
CTCAGTGGAACGAAAACTCACGTTAAGGGATTTTGGTCATGAGATTATCAAAAAGGATCTTCACCTAGAT
CCTTTTAAATTAAAAATGAAGTTTTAAATCAATCTAAAGTATATATGAGTAAACTTGGTCTGACAGTTAC
CAATGCTTAATCAGTGAGGCACCTATCTCAGCGATCTGTCTATTTCGTTCATCCATAGTTGCCTGACTCC
CCGTCGTGTAGATAACTACGATACGGGAGGGCTTACCATCTGGCCCCAGTGCTGCAATGATACCGCGAGA
CCCACGCTCACCGGCTCCAGATTTATCAGCAATAAACCAGCCAGCCGGAAGGGCCGAGCGCAGAAGTGGT
CCTGCAACTTTATCCGCCTCCATCCAGTCTATTAATTGTTGCCGGGAAGCTAGAGTAAGTAGTTCGCCAG
TTAATAGTTTGCGCAACGTTGTTGCCATTGCTACAGGCATCGTGGTGTCACGCTCGTCGTTTGGTATGGC
TTCATTCAGCTCCGGTTCCCAACGATCAAGGCGAGTTACATGATCCCCCATGTTGTGCAAAAAAGCGGTT
AGCTCCTTCGGTCCTCCGATCGTTGTCAGAAGTAAGTTGGCCGCAGTGTTATCACTCATGGTTATGGCAG
CACTGCATAATTCTCTTACTGTCATGCCATCCGTAAGATGCTTTTCTGTGACTGGTGAGTACTCAACCAA
GTCATTCTGAGAATAGTGTATGCGGCGACCGAGTTGCTCTTGCCCGGCGTCAATACGGGATAATACCGCG
CCACATAGCAGAACTTTAAAAGTGCTCATCATTGGAAAACGTTCTTCGGGGCGAAAACTCTCAAGGATCT
TACCGCTGTTGAGATCCAGTTCGATGTAACCCACTCGTGCACCCAACTGATCTTCAGCATCTTTTACTTT
CACCAGCGTTTCTGGGTGAGCAAAAACAGGAAGGCAAAATGCCGCAAAAAAGGGAATAAGGGCGACACGG
AAATGTTGAATACTCATACTCTTCCTTTTTCAATATTATTGAAGCATTTATCAGGGTTATTGTCTCATGA
GCGGATACATATTTGAATGTATTTAGAAAAATAAACAAATAGGGGTTCCGCGCACATTTCCCCGAAAAGT
GCCACCTGACGTCTAAGAAACCATTATTATCATGACATTAACCTATAAAAATAGGCGTATCACGAGGCCC
TTTCGTCTCGCGCGTTTCGGTGATGACGGTGAAAACCTCTGACACATGCAGCTCCCGGAGACGGTCACAG
CTTGTCTGTAAGCGGATGCCGGGAGCAGACAAGCCCGTCAGGGCGCGTCAGCGGGTGTTGGCGGGTGTCG
GGGCTGGCTTAACTATGCGGCATCAGAGCAGATTGTACTGAGAGTGCACCATAAAATTGTAAACGTTAAT
ATTTTGTTAAAATTCGCGTTAAATTTTTGTTAAATCAGCTCATTTTTTAACCAATAGACCGAAATCGGCA
AAATCCCTTATAAATCAAAAGAATAGCCCGAGATAGAGT
[37 nt withheld, positions 2280-2316]
AAAGAACGTGGACTCCAACGTCAAAGG
[141 nt withheld, positions 2344-2484]
G
[46 nt withheld, positions 2486-2531]
A
[95 nt withheld, positions 2533-2627]
TATGCGGTGTGAAATACCGCACAGATGCGTAAGGAGAAAATACCGCATCAGGCGCCCCTGCAGGCAGCTG
CGCGCTCGCTCGCTCACTGAGGCCGCCCGGGCAAAGCCCGGGCGTCGGGCGACCTTTGGTCGCCCGGCCT
CAGTGAGCGAGCGAGCGCGCAGAGAGGGAGTGGCCAACTCCATCACTAGGGGTTCCTGCGGCCGCTCGGT
CCGCACGTGAGATCTCATGCCTGCTATTGTCTTCCCAATCCTCCCCCTTGCTGTCCTGCCCCACCCCACC
CCCCAGAATAGAATGACACCTACTCAGACAATGCGATGCAATTTCCTCATTTTATTAGGAAAGGACAGTG
GGAGTGGCACCTTCCAGGGTCAAGGAAGGCACGGGGGAGGGGCAAACAACAGATGGCTGGCAACTAGAAG
GCACAGTCGAAGATCTCTCGAGCCACGGAATTGTCAGTGCCCAACAGCCGAGCCCCTGTCCAGCAGCGGG
CAAGGCAGGCGGCGATGAGTTCCGCCGTGGCAAGAACTAACCAGGATTTATACAAGGAGGAGAAAATGAA
AGCCATACGGGAAGCAATAGCATGATACAAAGGCATTAAAGCAGCGTATCCACATAGCGTAAAAGGAGCA
ACATAGTTAAGAATACCAGTCAATCTTTCACAAATTTTGTAATCCAGAGGTTGATTATGATATCGAATTC
GCGGCCGCGGCGCGCCTCATTACTTAGCGCTGGTGTACTTGGTGATGGCCTTAGTACCCTCGGACACGGC
GTGCTTGGCCAACTCCCCAGGCAGCAGCAGGCGCACGGCCGTCTGGATCTCCCGGGAGGTGATGGTCGAG
CGCTTGTTGTAATGCGCCAGGCGGGAAGCCTCTCCTGCGATGCGCTCGAAAATGTCGTTCACAAACGAAT
TCATGATGCCCATGGCCTTGGACGAAATGCCGGTGTCAGGGTGGACCTGCTTCAGAACCTTGTACACATA
GATGGAATAGCTCTCCTTGCGGCTGCGCTTGCGCTTCTTGCCGCCTTTCTTCTGCGCCTTAGTCACCGCC
TTCTTGGAGCCCTTTTTCGGGGCGGGAGCAGACTTCGCTGGCTCTGGGCCTCCGGAGCCTCCAGATCTGA
GTCCGGACTTGTCATCGTCATCCTTGTAATCGATGTCATGATCTTTATAATCTCCGTCATGGTCTTTGTA
GTCTCCACTAGCACCAGGCCCTGGATTCTCCTCTACATCCCCTGCCTGTTTCAACAGTGAGAAGTTGGTA
GCACCAGAGCCCTTGTACAGCTCGTCCATGCCGAGAGTGATCCCGGCGGCGGTCACGAACTCCAGCAGGA
CCATGTGATCGCGCTTCTCGTTGGGGTCTTTGCTCAGCTTGGACTGGTAGCTCAGGTAGTGGTTGTCGGG
CAGCAGCACGGGGCCGTCGCCGATGGGGGTGTTCTGCTGGTAGTGGTCGGCGAGCTGCACGCCGCCGTCC
TCGATGTTGTGGCGGATCTTGAAGTTGGCCTTGATGCCGTTCTTCTGCTTGTCGGCGGTGATATAGACGT
TGTGGCTGTTGTAGTTGTACTCCAGCTTGTGCCCCAGGATGTTGCCGTCCTCCTTGAAGTCGATGCCCTT
CAGCTCGATGCGGTTCACCAGGGTGTCGCCCTCGAACTTCACCTCGGCGCGGGTCTTGTAGTTGCCGTCG
TCTTTGAAGAAGATGGTGCGCTCCTGGACGTAGCCTTCGGGCATGGCGGACTTGAAGAAGTCGTGCTGCT
TCATGTGGTCGGGGTAGCGGGCGAAGCACTGCACGCCGTAGCCCAGGGTGGTCACGAGGGTGGGCCAGGG
CACGGGCAGCTTGCCGGTGGTGCAGATCAGCTTCAGGGTCAGCTTGCCGTAGGTGGCATCGCCCTCGCCC
TCGCCGGACACGCTGAACTTGTGGCCGTTGACATCGCCGTCCAGCTCGACCAGGATGGGCACCACCCCGG
TGAACAGCTCCTCGCCCTTGGAGACCATGGTGGCGACCGGTAGCGCTAGCTTCGAAAGATCTGGATCCCA
GAAGCAAATGTAAGCAATAGATGGCTCTGCCCTGACTTTTATGCCCAGCCCGAGCTCTGGACTCACACTC
CCGATTTCAGAATGCACTCTCCCATCAACTTCATGTTCTCCACCACCGGCCTGCTCTCTGAGAGCTCTGC
AAAGTAAGGTTTCTCAATTTGCACTGCTGACATTCTGGGTTGGATAATTTTTGTTGTGGGAGCTGCCCTG
TTCATTATGGGATGCAAGCAGCATCCCTGGCTCATACCCACCAGAGCACAAACTCCTAGCTGTGAAAACC
AAAGATGTCTCAGACACTGCCAGATGTCTCCAAGAGGAACAAAGTCATTCCCAGCTGGGAACCACTGCTC
TTAAAGGGATTGGTTCTCAACCTTCTCCAGCAGACTTTGCCATCAGACTGCTGGTGTAGTTACCAACCAG
GTGCTCCCAGAAATGTATCCTTGGTGGAGTGAGGAAGGCAGGAACCTCATAGCACCGAGGTTTGGTCCTG
CCTTACTCTGAATAAGGAACCAGTGTGTCACTGACTCAAAAACTGACTAGCTGCAGGACAGAGAACCAGA
CAACCTGAGAGAAGAAGATGACTACATGTTTCTTAGATTGCTTCTATCTCATTTATAGCTAGAGGGAAGA
CTGGAGCTACGCGTGCGGCCGCAGGAACCCCTAGTGATGGAGTTGGCCACTCCCTCTCTGCGCGCT
Features (pLannotate 1.2.2; 17 found; start..end, strand, type, name):
      1..19      -  repeat_region  AAV2 ITR (fragment): inverted terminal repeat of adeno-associated virus serotype 2 inverted
     48..75      -  repeat_region  AAV2 ITR (fragment): inverted terminal repeat of adeno-associated virus serotype 2 inverted
    148..736     -  rep_origin     ori: high-copy-number ColE1/pMB1/pBR322/pUC origin of replication
    907..1767    -  CDS            AmpR: β-lactamase; bla; confers resistance to ampicillin, carbenicillin, and related antibiotics
   1768..1872    -  promoter       AmpR promoter: bla
   1967..2002    +  CDS            rop (fragment): Rop protein, which maintains plasmids at low copy number; rop
   2104..2153    +  misc_feature   bom (fragment): basis of mobility region from pBR322
   2154..2609    -  rep_origin     f1 ori (sequence partly withheld): f1 bacteriophage origin of replication; arrow indicates direction of (+) strand synthesis
   2628..2679    +  misc_feature   bom (fragment): basis of mobility region from pBR322
   2684..2824    -  repeat_region  AAV2 ITR: inverted terminal repeat of adeno-associated virus serotype 2 inverted
   2942..3053    -  polyA_signal   bGH poly(A) signal: bovine growth hormone polyadenylation signal
   3070..3150    -  misc_feature   WPRE (fragment): woodchuck hepatitis virus posttranscriptional regulatory element
   3156..3313    -  misc_feature   WPRE (fragment): woodchuck hepatitis virus posttranscriptional regulatory element
   3347..3724    -  CDS            H2B: human histone H2B; HIST1H2BJ
   3755..3820    -  CDS            3xFLAG: three tandem FLAG® epitope tags, followed by an enterokinase cleavage site
   3899..4615    -  CDS            SYFP2: SYFP2 is a basic (constitutively fluorescent) yellow fluorescent protein published in 2006, derived from Aequorea victoria. It is reported to be a very rapidly-maturing monomer with moderate acid sensitivity.
   5310..5353    +  repeat_region  AAV2 ITR (fragment): inverted terminal repeat of adeno-associated virus serotype 2 inverted
