[The description below was written by a language model from this plasmid's Addgene catalogue record and pLannotate feature annotations shown in this document.]
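Description:
AiP13494 (alias CN3494) is an AAV transfer plasmid built on a pAAV2 backbone and intended for packaging into recombinant adeno-associated virus for enhancer-driven reporter expression in the brain. It is maintained in bacteria as a high-copy plasmid through a ColE1/pUC-type origin and selected with ampicillin via the β-lactamase gene. An f1 phage origin and small remnants of pBR322 rop and bom sequences are also annotated in the backbone. The expression cassette is flanked by AAV2 inverted terminal repeats, which provide the signals for genome replication and encapsidation. One ITR is annotated intact, while the other appears as fragments spanning the start and end of the circular sequence record.

Within the ITRs, the candidate enhancer AiE0985h sits upstream of a minimal beta-globin promoter (minBG), so transcription depends largely on enhancer activity and is meant to be restricted to specific brain cell populations. The record does not state which populations. Neither the enhancer nor minBG is called in the automated feature table, but an unannotated stretch between SYFP2 and the ITR is where they would be expected to lie. The synthetic payload encodes the yellow fluorescent protein SYFP2, a P2A self-cleaving peptide, and a 3xFLAG tag joined by a ten-amino-acid linker to human histone H2B. One transcript should therefore yield an untagged fluorescent reporter and a separate, chromatin-bound FLAG-tagged histone marking nuclei. The latter could be detected with anti-FLAG antibodies, although the record does not give a specific application. A shortened WPRE (WPRE3) increases transcript stability and expression while saving packaging capacity, and the bovine growth hormone polyadenylation signal terminates the message. The construct belongs to a collection of enhancer AAVs developed for genetic access to cortical cell types.
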