Addgene plasmid #230309: AiP13494 - pAAV-AiE0985h-minBG-SYFP2-P2A-3XFLAG-10aa-H2B-WPRE3-BGHpA (Alias: CN3494)
Purpose: AiE0985h is an enhancer sequence, designed to drive AAV-mediated transgene expression in specific populations of brain cells
Depositing lab: Allen Institute for Brain Science & Boaz Levi. Depositing organization: Allen Institute. Publication: A suite of enhancer AAVs and transgenic mouse lines for genetic access to cortical cell types. Ben-Simon Y, Hooper M, Narayan S, Daigle TL, Dwivedi D, Way SW, Oster A, Stafford DA, Mich JK, Taormina MJ, Martinez RA, Opitz-Araya X, Roth JR, Alexander JR, Allen S, Amster A, Arbuckle J, Ayala A, Baker PM, Bakken TE, Barcelli T, Barta S, Bendrick J, Bertagnolli D, Bielstein C, Bishwakarma P, Bowlus J, Boyer G, Brouner K, Casian B, Casper T, Chakka AB, Chakrabarty R, Chance RK, Chavan S, Clark M, Colbert K, Collman F, Daniel S, Departee M, DiValentin P, Donadio N, Dotson N, Egdorf T, Fliss T, Gabitto M, Garcia J, Gary A, Gasperini M, Gloe J, Goldy J, Gore BB, Graybuck L, Greisman N, Haeseleer F, Halterman C, Haradon Z, Hastings SD, Helback O, Ho W, Hockemeyer D, Huang C, Huff S, Hunker A, Johansen N, Jones D, Juneau Z, Kalmbach B, Kannan M, Khem S, Kussick E, Kutsal R, Larsen R, Lee C, Lee AY, Leibly M, Lenz GH, Li S, Liang E, Lusk N, Madigan Z, Malloy J, Malone J, McCue R, Melchor J, Mollenkopf T, Moosman S, Morin E, Newman D, Ng L, Ngo K, Omstead V, Otto S, Oyama A, Pena N, Pham T, Phillips E, Pom CA, Potekhina L, Ransford S, Ray PL, Rette D, Reynoldson C, Rimorin C, Rocha D, Ruiz A, Sanchez REA, Sawyer L, Sedeno-Cortes A, Sevigny JP, Shapovalova N, Shepard N, Shulga L, Sigler AR, Siverts L, Soliman S, Somasundaram S, Staats B, Stewart K, Szelenyi E, Tieu M, Trader C, Tran A, van Velthoven CTJ, Walker M, Wang Y, Weed N, Wirthlin M, Wood T, Wynalda B, Yao Z, Zhou T, Ariza J, Dee N, Reding M, Ronellenfitch K, Mufti S, Sunkin SM, Smith KA, Esposito L, Waters J, Thyagarajan B, Yao S, Lein ES, Zeng H, Levi BP, Ngai J, Ting JT, Tasic B. Cell. 2025 May 16:S0092-8674(25)00513-6. doi: 10.1016/j.cell.2025.05.002. PubMed 40403729.
Backbone
  Vector backbone: pAAV2
  Vector type: AAV
Growth in bacteria
  Bacterial resistance: Ampicillin, 100 μg/mL
  Growth temperature: 37°C
  Growth strain: NEB Stable
  Copy number: High Copy
Gene/Insert
  Gene/Insert name: SYFP2-P2A-3XFLAG-10aa-H2B
  Species: Synthetic
  Promoter: minBG
  Cloning method: Gibson Cloning
Terms and licenses: Academic/Nonprofit Terms; Industry Terms: Not Available to Industry
How to cite: AiP13494 - pAAV-AiE0985h-minBG-SYFP2-P2A-3XFLAG-10aa-H2B-WPRE3-BGHpA (Alias: CN3494) was a gift from Allen Institute for Brain Science & Boaz Levi (Addgene plasmid # 230309 ; http://n2t.net/addgene:230309 ; RRID:Addgene_230309)
